>Addgene plasmid #49231 | pWPT-CCC/ACC-mEGFP-IRES-mCherry | depositor full sequence | sequence record 73651 | pWPT-CCC/ACC-mEGFP-IRES-mCherry sequence 10738 bps
TCGAGTAACTAACTAACCCATGGGTTGATTACCATGGGCGAATTCAGCAAGGGCGAGGAGCTGTTCACCG
GGGTGGTGCCCATCCTGGTCGAGCTGGACGGCGACGTAAACGGCCACAAGTTCAGCGTGTCCGGCGAGGG
CGAGGGCGATGCCACCTACGGCAAGCTGACCCTGAAGTTCATCTGCACCACCGGCAAGCTGCCCGTGCCC
TGGCCCACCCTCGTGACCACCCTGACCTACGGCGTGCAGTGCTTCAGCCGCTACCCCGACCACATGAAGC
AGCACGACTTCTTCAAGTCCGCCATGCCCGAAGGCTACGTCCAGGAGCGCACCATCTTCTTCAAGGACGA
CGGCAACTACAAGACCCGCGCCGAGGTGAAGTTCGAGGGCGACACCCTGGTGAACCGCATCGAGCTGAAG
GGCATCGACTTCAAGGAGGACGGCAACATCCTGGGGCACAAGCTGGAGTACAACTACAACAGCCACAACG
TCTATATCATGGCCGACAAGCAGAAGAACGGCATCAAGGTGAACTTCAAGATCCGCCACAACATCGAGGA
CGGCAGCGTGCAGCTCGCCGACCACTACCAGCAGAACACCCCCATCGGCGACGGCCCCGTGCTGCTGCCC
GACAACCACTACCTGAGCACCCAGTCCAAGCTGAGCAAAGACCCCAACGAGAAGCGCGATCACATGGTCC
TGCTGGAGTTCGTGACCGCCGCCGGGATCACTCTCGGCATGGACGAGCTGTACAAGTTCGAATTCGCATG
CATCTAGGGCGGCCAATTCCGCCCCTCTCCCTCCCCCCCCCCTAACGTTACTGGCCGAAGCCGCTTGGAA
TAAGGCCGGTGTGCGTTTGTCTATATGTGATTTTCCACCATATTGCCGTCTTTTGGCAATGTGAGGGCCC
GGAAACCTGGCCCTGTCTTCTTGACGAGCATTCCTAGGGGTCTTTCCCCTCTCGCCAAAGGAATGCAAGG
TCTGTTGAATGTCGTGAAGGAAGCAGTTCCTCTGGAAGCTTCTTGAAGACAAACAACGTCTGTAGCGACC
CTTTGCAGGCAGCGGAACCCCCCACCTGGCGACAGGTGCCTCTGCGGCCAAAAGCCACGTGTATAAGATA
CACCTGCAAAGGCGGCACAACCCCAGTGCCACGTTGTGAGTTGGATAGTTGTGGAAAGAGTCAAATGGCT
CTCCTCAAGCGTATTCAACAAGGGGCTGAAGGATGCCCAGAAGGTACCCCATTGTATGGGATCTGATCTG
GGGCCTCGGTGCACATGCTTTACATGTGTTTAGTCGAGGTTAAAAAAACGTCTAGGCCCCCCGAACCACG
GGGACGTGGTTTTCCTTTGAAAAACACGATGATAAGCTTGCCACAACCCGGGATCCGCCACCATGGTGAG
CAAGGGCGAGGAGGATAACATGGCCATCATCAAGGAGTTCATGCGCTTCAAGGTGCACATGGAGGGCTCC
GTGAACGGCCACGAGTTCGAGATCGAGGGCGAGGGCGAGGGCCGCCCCTACGAGGGCACCCAGACCGCCA
AGCTGAAGGTGACCAAGGGTGGCCCCCTGCCCTTCGCCTGGGACATCCTGTCCCCTCAGTTCATGTACGG
CTCCAAGGCCTACGTGAAGCACCCCGCCGACATCCCCGACTACTTGAAGCTGTCCTTCCCCGAGGGCTTC
AAGTGGGAGCGCGTGATGAACTTCGAGGACGGCGGCGTGGTGACCGTGACCCAGGACTCCTCCCTGCAGG
ACGGCGAGTTCATCTACAAGGTGAAGCTGCGCGGCACCAACTTCCCCTCCGACGGCCCCGTAATGCAGAA
GAAGACCATGGGCTGGGAGGCCTCCTCCGAGCGGATGTACCCCGAGGACGGCGCCCTGAAGGGCGAGATC
AAGCAGAGGCTGAAGCTGAAGGACGGCGGCCACTACGACGCTGAGGTCAAGACCACCTACAAGGCCAAGA
AGCCCGTGCAGCTGCCCGGCGCCTACAACGTCAACATCAAGTTGGACATCACCTCCCACAACGAGGACTA
CACCATCGTGGAACAGTACGAACGCGCCGAGGGCCGCCACTCCACCGGCGGCATGGACGAGCTGTACAAG
TAAGCGGCCGCCGATAATCAACCTCTGGATTACAAAATTTGTGAAAGATTGACTGGTATTCTTAACTATG
TTGCTCCTTTTACGCTATGTGGATACGCTGCTTTAATGCCTTTGTATCATGCTATTGCTTCCCGTATGGC
TTTCATTTTCTCCTCCTTGTATAAATCCTGGTTGCTGTCTCTTTATGAGGAGTTGTGGCCCGTTGTCAGG
CAACGTGGCGTGGTGTGCACTGTGTTTGCTGACGCAACCCCCACTGGTTGGGGCATTGCCACCACCTGTC
AGCTCCTTTCCGGGACTTTCGCTTTCCCCCTCCCTATTGCCACGGCGGAACTCATCGCCGCCTGCCTTGC
CCGCTGCTGGACAGGGGCTCGGCTGTTGGGCACTGACAATTCCGTGGTGTTGTCGGGGAAGCTGACGTCC
TTTCCATGGCTGCTCGCCTGTGTTGCCACCTGGATTCTGCGCGGGACGTCCTTCTGCTACGTCCCTTCGG
CCCTCAATCCAGCGGACCTTCCTTCCCGCGGCCTGCTGCCGGCTCTGCGGCCTCTTCCGCGTCTTCGCCT
TCGCCCTCAGACGAGTCGGATCTCCCTTTGGGCCGCCTCCCCGCATCGGGCAATTCGAGCTCGGTACCTT
TAAGACCAATGACTTACAAGGCAGCTGTAGATCTTAGCCACTTTTTAAAAGAAAAGGGGGGACTGGAAGG
GCTAATTCACTCCCAACGAAGACAAGATGGGATCAATTCACCATGGGAATAACTTCGTATAGCATACATT
ATACGAAGTTATGCTGCTTTTTGCTTGTACTGGGTCTCTCTGGTTAGACCAGATCTGAGCCTGGGAGCTC
TCTGGCTAACTAGGGAACCCACTGCTTAAGCCTCAATAAAGCTTGCCTTGAGTGCTTCAAGTAGTGTGTG
CCCGTCTGTTGTGTGACTCTGGTAACTAGAGATCCCTCAGACCCTTTTAGTCAGTGTGGAAAATCTCTAG
CAGCATCTAGAATTAATTCCGTGTATTCTATAGTGTCACCTAAATCGTATGTGTATGATACATAAGGTTA
TGTATTAATTGTAGCCGCGTTCTAACGACAATATGTACAAGCCTAATTGTGTAGCATCTGGCTTACTGAA
GCAGACCCTATCATCTCTCTCGTAAACTGCCGTCAGAGTCGGTTTGGTTGGACGAACCTTCTGAGTTTCT
GGTAACGCCGTCCCGCACCCGGAAATGGTCAGCGAACCAATCAGCAGGGTCATCGCTAGCCAGATCCTCT
ACGCCGGACGCATCGTGGCCGGCATCACCGGCGCCACAGGTGCGGTTGCTGGCGCCTATATCGCCGACAT
CACCGATGGGGAAGATCGGGCTCGCCACTTCGGGCTCATGAGCGCTTGTTTCGGCGTGGGTATGGTGGCA
GGCCCCGTGGCCGGGGGACTGTTGGGCGCCATCTCCTTGCATGCACCATTCCTTGCGGCGGCGGTGCTCA
ACGGCCTCAACCTACTACTGGGCTGCTTCCTAATGCAGGAGTCGCATAAGGGAGAGCGTCGAATGGTGCA
CTCTCAGTACAATCTGCTCTGATGCCGCATAGTTAAGCCAGCCCCGACACCCGCCAACACCCGCTGACGC
GCCCTGACGGGCTTGTCTGCTCCCGGCATCCGCTTACAGACAAGCTGTGACCGTCTCCGGGAGCTGCATG
TGTCAGAGGTTTTCACCGTCATCACCGAAACGCGCGAGACGAAAGGGCCTCGTGATACGCCTATTTTTAT
AGGTTAATGTCATGATAATAATGGTTTCTTAGACGTCAGGTGGCACTTTTCGGGGAAATGTGCGCGGAAC
CCCTATTTGTTTATTTTTCTAAATACATTCAAATATGTATCCGCTCATGAGACAATAACCCTGATAAATG
CTTCAATAATATTGAAAAAGGAAGAGTATGAGTATTCAACATTTCCGTGTCGCCCTTATTCCCTTTTTTG
CGGCATTTTGCCTTCCTGTTTTTGCTCACCCAGAAACGCTGGTGAAAGTAAAAGATGCTGAAGATCAGTT
GGGTGCACGAGTGGGTTACATCGAACTGGATCTCAACAGCGGTAAGATCCTTGAGAGTTTTCGCCCCGAA
GAACGTTTTCCAATGATGAGCACTTTTAAAGTTCTGCTATGTGGCGCGGTATTATCCCGTATTGACGCCG
GGCAAGAGCAACTCGGTCGCCGCATACACTATTCTCAGAATGACTTGGTTGAGTACTCACCAGTCACAGA
AAAGCATCTTACGGATGGCATGACAGTAAGAGAATTATGCAGTGCTGCCATAACCATGAGTGATAACACT
GCGGCCAACTTACTTCTGACAACGATCGGAGGACCGAAGGAGCTAACCGCTTTTTTGCACAACATGGGGG
ATCATGTAACTCGCCTTGATCGTTGGGAACCGGAGCTGAATGAAGCCATACCAAACGACGAGCGTGACAC
CACGATGCCTGTAGCAATGGCAACAACGTTGCGCAAACTATTAACTGGCGAACTACTTACTCTAGCTTCC
CGGCAACAATTAATAGACTGGATGGAGGCGGATAAAGTTGCAGGACCACTTCTGCGCTCGGCCCTTCCGG
CTGGCTGGTTTATTGCTGATAAATCTGGAGCCGGTGAGCGTGGGTCTCGCGGTATCATTGCAGCACTGGG
GCCAGATGGTAAGCCCTCCCGTATCGTAGTTATCTACACGACGGGGAGTCAGGCAACTATGGATGAACGA
AATAGACAGATCGCTGAGATAGGTGCCTCACTGATTAAGCATTGGTAACTGTCAGACCAAGTTTACTCAT
ATATACTTTAGATTGATTTAAAACTTCATTTTTAATTTAAAAGGATCTAGGTGAAGATCCTTTTTGATAA
TCTCATGACCAAAATCCCTTAACGTGAGTTTTCGTTCCACTGAGCGTCAGACCCCGTAGAAAAGATCAAA
GGATCTTCTTGAGATCCTTTTTTTCTGCGCGTAATCTGCTGCTTGCAAACAAAAAAACCACCGCTACCAG
CGGTGGTTTGTTTGCCGGATCAAGAGCTACCAACTCTTTTTCCGAAGGTAACTGGCTTCAGCAGAGCGCA
GATACCAAATACTGTCCTTCTAGTGTAGCCGTAGTTAGGCCACCACTTCAAGAACTCTGTAGCACCGCCT
ACATACCTCGCTCTGCTAATCCTGTTACCAGTGGCTGCTGCCAGTGGCGATAAGTCGTGTCTTACCGGGT
TGGACTCAAGACGATAGTTACCGGATAAGGCGCAGCGGTCGGGCTGAACGGGGGGTTCGTGCACACAGCC
CAGCTTGGAGCGAACGACCTACACCGAACTGAGATACCTACAGCGTGAGCATTGAGAAAGCGCCACGCTT
CCCGAAGGGAGAAAGGCGGACAGGTATCCGGTAAGCGGCAGGGTCGGAACAGGAGAGCGCACGAGGGAGC
TTCCAGGGGGAAACGCCTGGTATCTTTATAGTCCTGTCGGGTTTCGCCACCTCTGACTTGAGCGTCGATT
TTTGTGATGCTCGTCAGGGGGGCGGAGCCTATGGAAAAACGCCAGCAACGCGGCCTTTTTACGGTTCCTG
GCCTTTTGCTGGCCTTTTGCTCACATGTTCTTTCCTGCGTTATCCCCTGATTCTGTGGATAACCGTATTA
CCGCCTTTGAGTGAGCTGATACCGCTCGCCGCAGCCGAACGACCGAGCGCAGCGAGTCAGTGAGCGAGGA
AGCGGAAGAGCGCCCAATACGCAAACCGCCTCTCCCCGCGCGTTGGCCGATTCATTAATGCAGCTGTGGA
ATGTGTGTCAGTTAGGGTGTGGAAAGTCCCCAGGCTCCCCAGCAGGCAGAAGTATGCAAAGCATGCATCT
CAATTAGTCAGCAACCAGGTGTGGAAAGTCCCCAGGCTCCCCAGCAGGCAGAAGTATGCAAAGCATGCAT
CTCAATTAGTCAGCAACCATAGTCCCGCCCCTAACTCCGCCCATCCCGCCCCTAACTCCGCCCAGTTCCG
CCCATTCTCCGCCCCATGGCTGACTAATTTTTTTTATTTATGCAGAGGCCGAGGCCGCCTCGGCCTCTGA
GCTATTCCAGAAGTAGTGAGGAGGCTTTTTTGGAGGCCTAGGCTTTTGCAAAAAGCTTGGACACAAGACA
GGCTTGCGAGATATGTTTGAGAATACCACTTTATCCCGCGTCAGGGAGAGGCAGTGCGTAAAAAGACGCG
GACTCATGTGAAATACTGGTTTTTAGTGCGCCAGATCTCTATAATCTCGCGCAACCTATTTTCCCCTCGA
ACACTTTTTAAGCCGTAGATAAACAGGCTGGGACACTTCACATGAGCGAAAAATACATCGTCACCTGGGA
CATGTTGCAGATCCATGCACGTAAACTCGCAAGCCGACTGATGCCTTCTGAACAATGGAAAGGCATTATT
GCCGTAAGCCGTGGCGGTCTGTACCGGGTGCGTTACTGGCGCGTGAACTGGGTATTCGTCATGTCGATAC
CGTTTGTATTTCCAGCTACGATCACGACAACCAGCGCGAGCTTAAAGTGCTGAAACGCGCAGAAGGCGAT
GGCGAAGGCTTCATCGTTATTGATGACCTGGTGGATACCGGTGGTACTGCGGTTGCGATTCGTGAAATGT
ATCCAAAAGCGCACTTTGTCACCATCTTCGCAAAACCGGCTGGTCGTCCGCTGGTTGATGACTATGTTGT
TGATATCCCGCAAGATACCTGGATTGAACAGCCGTGGGATATGGGCGTCGTATTCGTCCCGCCAATCTCC
GGTCGCTAATCTTTTCAACGCCTGGCACTGCCGGGCGTTGTTCTTTTTAACTTCAGGCGGGTTACAATAG
TTTCCAGTAAGTATTCTGGAGGCTGCATCCATGACACAGGCAAACCTGAGCGAAACCCTGTTCAAACCCC
GCTTTAAACATCCTGAAACCTCGACGCTAGTCCGCCGCTTTAATCACGGCGCACAACCGCCTGTGCAGTC
GGCCCTTGATGGTAAAACCATCCCTCACTGGTATCGCATGATTAACCGTCTGATGTGGATCTGGCGCGGC
ATTGACCCACGCGAAATCCTCGACGTCCAGGCACGTATTGTGATGAGCGATGCCGAACGTACCGACGATG
ATTTATACGATACGGTGATTGGCTACCGTGGCGGCAACTGGATTTATGAGTGGGCCCCGGATCTTTGTGA
AGGAACCTTACTTCTGTGGTGTGACATAATTGGACAAACTACCTACAGAGATTTAAAGCTCTAAGGTAAA
TATAAAATTTTTAAGTGTATAATGTGTTAAACTACTGATTCTAATTGTTTGTGTATTTTAGATTCCAACC
TATGGAACTGATGAATGGGAGCAGTGGTGGAATGCCTTTAATGAGGAAAACCTGTTTTGCTCAGAAGAAA
TGCCATCTAGTGATGATGAGGCTACTGCTGACTCTCAACATTCTACTCCTCCAAAAAAGAAGAGAAAGGT
AGAAGACCCCAAGGACTTTCCTTCAGAATTGCTAAGTTTTTTGAGTCATGCTGTGTTTAGTAATAGAACT
CTTGCTTGCTTTGCTATTTACACCACAAAGGAAAAAGCTGCACTGCTATACAAGAAAATTATGGAAAAAT
ATTCTGTAACCTTTATAAGTAGGCATAACAGTTATAATCATAACATACTGTTTTTTCTTACTCCACACAG
GCATAGAGTGTCTGCTATTAATAACTATGCTCAAAAATTGTGTACCTTTAGCTTTTTAATTTGTAAAGGG
GTTAATAAGGAATATTTGATGTATAGTGCCTTGACTAGAGATCATAATCAGCCATACCACATTTGTAGAG
GTTTTACTTGCTTTAAAAAACCTCCCACACCTCCCCCTGAACCTGAAACATAAAATGAATGCAATTGTTG
TTGTTAACTTGTTTATTGCAGCTTATAATGGTTACAAATAAAGCAATAGCATCACAAATTTCACAAATAA
AGCATTTTTTTCACTGCATTCTAGTTGTGGTTTGTCCAAACTCATCAATGTATCTTATCATGTCTGGATC
AACTGGATAACTCAAGCTAACCAAAATCATCCCAAACTTCCCACCCCATACCCTATTACCACTGCCAATT
ACCTAGTGGTTTCATTTACTCTAAACCTGTGATTCCTCTGAATTATTTTCATTTTAAAGAAATTGTATTT
GTTAAATATGTACTACAAACTTAGTAGTTGGAAGGGCTAATTCACTCCCAAAGAAGACAAGATATCCTTG
ATCTGTGGATCTACCACACACAAGGCTACTTCCCTGATTAGCAGAACTACACACCAGGGCCAGGGGTCAG
ATATCCACTGACCTTTGGATGGTGCTACAAGCTAGTACCAGTTGAGCCAGATAAGGTAGAAGAGGCCAAT
AAAGGAGAGAACACCAGCTTGTTACACCCTGTGAGCCTGCATGGGATGGATGACCCGGAGAGAGAAGTGT
TAGAGTGGAGGTTTGACAGCCGCCTAGCATTTCATCACGTGGCCCGAGAGCTGCATCCGGAGTACTTCAA
GAACTGCTGATATCGAGCTTGCTACAAGGGACTTTCCGCTGGGGACTTTCCAGGGAGGCGTGGCCTGGGC
GGGACTGGGGAGTGGCGAGCCCTCAGATCCTGCATATAAGCAGCTGCTTTTTGCCTGTACTGGGTCTCTC
TGGTTAGACCAGATCTGAGCCTGGGAGCTCTCTGGCTAACTAGGGAACCCACTGCTTAAGCCTCAATAAA
GCTTGCCTTGAGTGCTTCAAGTAGTGTGTGCCCGTCTGTTGTGTGACTCTGGTAACTAGAGATCCCTCAG
ACCCTTTTAGTCAGTGTGGAAAATCTCTAGCAGTGGCGCCCGAACAGGGACTTGAAAGCGAAAGGGAAAC
CAGAGGAGCTCTCTCGACGCAGGACTCGGCTTGCTGAAGCGCGCACGGCAAGAGGCGAGGGGCGGCGACT
GGTGAGTACGCCAAAAATTTTGACTAGCGGAGGCTAGAAGGAGAGAGATGGGTGCGAGAGCGTCAGTATT
AAGCGGGGGAGAATTAGATCGCGATGGGAAAAAATTCGGTTAAGGCCAGGGGGAAAGAAAAAATATAAAT
TAAAACATATAGTATGGGCAAGCAGGGAGCTAGAACGATTCGCAGTTAATCCTGGCCTGTTAGAAACATC
AGAAGGCTGTAGACAAATACTGGGACAGCTACAACCATCCCTTCAGACAGGATCAGAAGAACTTAGATCA
TTATATAATACAGTAGCAACCCTCTATTGTGTGCATCAAAGGATAGAGATAAAAGACACCAAGGAAGCTT
TAGACAAGATAGAGGAAGAGCAAAACAAAAGTAAGACCACCGCACAGCAAGCGGCCGGCCGCTGATCTTC
AGACCTGGAGGAGGAGATATGAGGGACAATTGGAGAAGTGAATTATATAAATATAAAGTAGTAAAAATTG
AACCATTAGGAGTAGCACCCACCAAGGCAAAGAGAAGAGTGGTGCAGAGAGAAAAAAGAGCAGTGGGAAT
AGGAGCTTTGTTCCTTGGGTTCTTGGGAGCAGCAGGAAGCACTATGGGCGCAGCGTCAATGACGCTGACG
GTACAGGCCAGACAATTATTGTCTGGTATAGTGCAGCAGCAGAACAATTTGCTGAGGGCTATTGAGGCGC
AACAGCATCTGTTGCAACTCACAGTCTGGGGCATCAAGCAGCTCCAGGCAAGAATCCTGGCTGTGGAAAG
ATACCTAAAGGATCAACAGCTCCTGGGGATTTGGGGTTGCTCTGGAAAACTCATTTGCACCACTGCTGTG
CCTTGGAATGCTAGTTGGAGTAATAAATCTCTGGAACAGATTTGGAATCACACGACCTGGATGGAGTGGG
ACAGAGAAATTAACAATTACACAAGCTTAATACACTCCTTAATTGAAGAATCGCAAAACCAGCAAGAAAA
GAATGAACAAGAATTATTGGAATTAGATAAATGGGCAAGTTTGTGGAATTGGTTTAACATAACAAATTGG
CTGTGGTATATAAAATTATTCATAATGATAGTAGGAGGCTTGGTAGGTTTAAGAATAGTTTTTGCTGTAC
TTTCTATAGTGAATAGAGTTAGGCAGGGATATTCACCATTATCGTTTCAGACCCACCTCCCAACCCCGAG
GGGACCCGACAGGCCCGAAGGAATAGAAGAAGAAGGTGGAGAGAGAGACAGAGACAGATCCATTCGATTA
GTGAACGGATCTCGACGGTATCGGTTAACTTTTAAAAGAAAAGGGGGGATTGGGGGGTACAGTGCAGGGG
AAAGAATAGTAGACATAATAGCAACAGACATACAAACTAAAGAATTACAAAAACAAATTACAAAAATTCA
AAATTTTCCGATCACGAGACTAGCCTCGACAAGCTTGATCGATGGCTCCGGTGCCCGTCAGTGGGCAGAG
CGCACATCGCCCACAGTCCCCGAGAAGTTGGGGGGAGGGGTCGGCAATTGAACCGGTGCCTAGAGAAGGT
GGCGCGGGGTAAACTGGGAAAGTGATGTCGTGTACTGGCTCCGCCTTTTTCCCGAGGGTGGGGGAGAACC
GTATATAAGTGCAGTAGTCGCCGTGAACGTTCTTTTTCGCAACGGGTTTGCCGCCAGAACACAGGTGTCG
TGACGCGCATCCAGGCCTAAGCTTACGC
Features (pLannotate 1.2.2; 32 found; start..end, strand, type, name):
     46..756     +  CDS            mEGFP: mEGFP is a basic (constitutively fluorescent) green fluorescent protein published in 2002, derived from Aequorea victoria. It has moderate acid sensitivity.
    903..1365    +  misc_feature   IRES: internal ribosome entry site (IRES) of the encephalomyocarditis virus (EMCV)
   1393..2100    +  CDS            mCherry: mCherry is a basic (constitutively fluorescent) red fluorescent protein published in 2004, derived from Discosoma sp.. It is reported to be a very rapidly-maturing monomer with low acid sensitivity.
   2116..2704    +  misc_feature   WPRE: woodchuck hepatitis virus posttranscriptional regulatory element
   2724..2828    +  CDS            nef (fragment): NEF_HV1LA - Experimental evidence at protein level: Swiss-Prot protein existence level 1. Extracellular Nef protein targets CD4(+) T-lymphocytes for apoptosis by interacting with CXCR4 surface receptors. From Human immunodeficiency virus type 1 group M subtype B (isolate Lai) (HIV-1).
   2849..2882    +  protein_bind   loxP: Cre-mediated recombination occurs in the 8-bp core sequence (GCATACAT). Cre recombinase
   2902..3082    +  LTR            5' LTR (truncated): truncated 5' long terminal repeat (LTR) from HIV-1
   3107..3125    -  promoter       SP6 promoter: promoter for bacteriophage SP6 RNA polymerase
   3353..3632    +  CDS            TcR (fragment): tetracycline efflux protein; tet; confers resistance to tetracycline
   3633..3681    -  misc_feature   bom (fragment): basis of mobility region from pBR322
   3783..3818    -  CDS            rop (fragment): Rop protein, which maintains plasmids at low copy number; rop
   3913..4017    +  promoter       AmpR promoter: bla
   4018..4878    +  CDS            AmpR: β-lactamase; bla; confers resistance to ampicillin, carbenicillin, and related antibiotics
   5049..5637    +  rep_origin     ori: high-copy-number ColE1/pMB1/pBR322/pUC origin of replication
   5820..5876    +  CDS            lacI (fragment): lac repressor; lacI; The lac repressor binds to the lac operator to inhibit transcription in E. coli. This inhibition can be relieved by adding lactose or isopropyl-β-D-thiogalactopyranoside (IPTG).
   5883..6212    +  promoter       SV40 promoter: SV40 enhancer and early promoter
   6412..6531    +  CDS            gpt (fragment): XGPT_ECOLI - Also known as gpp, gxu. Experimental evidence at protein level: Swiss-Prot protein existence level 1. Purine salvage pathway enzyme that catalyzes the transfer of the ribosyl-5-phosphate group from 5-phospho-alpha-D-ribose 1- diphosphate (PRPP) to the N9 position of the 6-oxopurines guanine and xanthine to form the corresponding ribonucleotides GMP (guanosine 5'- monophosphate) and XMP (xanthosine 5'-monophosphate), with the release of PPi. To a lesser extent, also acts on hypoxanthine (PubMed:9100006, PubMed:3886014). Does not ribophosphorylate adenine (PubMed:3886014). From Esch
   6531..6866    +  CDS            gpt (fragment): XGPT_ECOLI - Also known as gpp, gxu. Experimental evidence at protein level: Swiss-Prot protein existence level 1. Purine salvage pathway enzyme that catalyzes the transfer of the ribosyl-5-phosphate group from 5-phospho-alpha-D-ribose 1- diphosphate (PRPP) to the N9 position of the 6-oxopurines guanine and xanthine to form the corresponding ribonucleotides GMP (guanosine 5'- monophosphate) and XMP (xanthosine 5'-monophosphate), with the release of PPi. To a lesser extent, also acts on hypoxanthine (PubMed:9100006, PubMed:3886014). Does not ribophosphorylate adenine (PubMed:3886014). From Esch
   6961..7266    +  CDS            frsA (fragment): FRSA_ECOLI - Also known as yafA. Experimental evidence at protein level: Swiss-Prot protein existence level 1. Catalyzes the hydrolysis of esters (PubMed:15808744). Displays esterase activity toward pNP-butyrate (PubMed:15808744). May stimulate mixed-acid fermentation by acting as a fermentation/respiration switch that down-regulates respiration and up- regulates fermentation rates (PubMed:15169777). From Escherichia coli (strain K12).
   7270..7344    +  CDS            small t antigen (fragment): SV40 (simian virus 40) small t antigen
   7346..7411    +  intron         small t intron: SV40 (simian virus 40) small t antigen intron
   7541..7561    +  CDS            SV40 NLS: nuclear localization signal of SV40 (simian virus 40) large T antigen
   7880..7963    +  CDS            large T antigen (fragment): large T antigen from SV40 (simian virus 40)
   7986..8120    +  polyA_signal   SV40 poly(A) signal: SV40 polyadenylation signal
   8288..8617    +  CDS            nef (fragment): NEF_HV1BR - Experimental evidence at protein level: Swiss-Prot protein existence level 1. Extracellular Nef protein targets CD4(+) T-lymphocytes for apoptosis by interacting with CXCR4 surface receptors (PubMed:14990729). From Human immunodeficiency virus type 1 group M subtype B (isolate BRU/LAI) (HIV-1).
   8665..8922    +  LTR            5' LTR (truncated): truncated 5' long terminal repeat (LTR) from HIV-1
   8969..9094    +  misc_feature   HIV-1 Ψ: packaging signal of human immunodeficiency virus type 1
   9078..9416    +  CDS            HIV-1 gag (fragment): gag protein from human immunodeficiency virus 1; gag
   9591..9824    +  misc_feature   RRE: The Rev response element (RRE) of HIV-1 allows for Rev-dependent mRNA export from the nucleus to the cytoplasm.
  10201..10301   +  CDS            Rev (fragment): human immunodeficiency virus 1 (HIV-1) Rev protein; rev; enhances nuclear export of unspliced and incompletely spliced viral mRNAs
  10320..10437   +  misc_feature   cPPT/CTS: central polypurine tract and central termination sequence of HIV-1
  10493..10704   +  promoter       EF-1α core promoter: core promoter for human elongation factor EF-1α
