[The description below was written by a language model from this plasmid's Addgene catalogue record and pLannotate feature annotations shown in this document.]
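Description:
pWPT-CCC/ACC-mEGFP-IRES-mCherry is a 10.7 kb HIV-1-based lentiviral transfer vector for mammalian expression, built on a modified pWPT-GFP backbone. It is propagated in E. coli through a high-copy ColE1/pUC-type origin and selected with ampicillin (AmpR, β-lactamase). The viral portion carries an upstream LTR, the Ψ packaging signal with a gag fragment, the RRE for Rev-dependent export of the genomic RNA, and the cPPT/CTS. Downstream of the cargo are a WPRE, which enhances transcript expression, and a truncated 3' LTR preceded by a loxP site. The plasmid backbone also retains legacy elements, including an SV40 promoter, gpt fragments, SV40 small t intron and poly(A) sequences, and remnants of pBR322.

The payload is a bicistronic reporter driven by the short (core) EF-1α promoter. Monomeric EGFP occupies the first, cap-dependent position, followed by an EMCV IRES and mCherry. According to the record, the sequence upstream of mEGFP contains an altered Kozak context and/or synthetic upstream open reading frames that tune expression at the level of translation rather than transcription. The "CCC/ACC" in the name presumably designates this variant's elements, but neither the record nor the feature table defines or annotates them. The vector is one of a set of nine spanning a range of expression levels. IRES-driven mCherry is reported to stay constant as the upstream gene's output varies, so it can serve as an internal reference for transduction and transcript abundance. Retained restriction sites, including an SfuI site at the 3' end of mEGFP for making C-terminal fusions, allow genes of interest to be placed under the same graded translational control in synthetic biology applications.
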