Addgene plasmid #49231: pWPT-CCC/ACC-mEGFP-IRES-mCherry
Purpose: Lentiviral expression vector. Contains an altered Kozak sequence and/or upstream open reading frames to modulate expression at the level of translation.
Depositing lab: Clifford Wang. Depositing organization: Stanford University. Publication: Tuning gene expression with synthetic upstream open reading frames. Ferreira JP, Overton KW, Wang CL. Proc Natl Acad Sci U S A. 2013 Jul 9;110(28):11284-9. doi: 10.1073/pnas.1305590110. Epub 2013 Jun 24. PubMed 23798422.
Backbone
  Vector backbone: Plasmid 12255: pWPT-GFP
  Backbone size w/o insert (bp): 8754
  Total vector size (bp): 10738
  Modifications to backbone: 1. PCRed WPRE and ligated into XhoI site upstream of EF1-short and EcoRI site on 3' end of WPRE (EF1-short segment deleted. EcoRI site on 3' end of WPRE eliminated by ligation with MfeI on PCR product. WPRE sequence unaltered. WPRE PCRed and re-entered into vector to create unique XhoI, EcoRI, NotI sites on the 5' end of WPRE and to eliminate BamHI site). 2. EF1-short PCRed and ligated to XhoI and EcoRI sites on 5' end of WPRE. Original XhoI site upstream of EF1-short eliminated via ligation to SalI site on PCR product. Sites now between EF1 and WPRE are XhoI, BamHI, EcoRI, NotI. 3. The translation control elements, mEGFP, IRES, and mCherry segment from the corresponding pCur5-XX-mEGFP-IRES-mCherry was ligated into the pWPT-EF1short-WPRE backbone via XhoI and NotI sites.
  Vector type: Mammalian Expression, Lentiviral, Synthetic Biology
Growth in bacteria
  Bacterial resistance: Ampicillin, 100 μg/mL
  Growth temperature: 37°C
  Growth strain: Stbl3
  Copy number: High Copy
Gene/Insert 1
  Gene/Insert name: mEGFP
  Species: Synthetic
  Insert size (bp): 732
  Promoter: EF1-short
  Tag / fusion protein: SfuI site to create C-terminal fusions (C terminal on insert)
  Cloning method: Restriction Enzyme; 5′ cloning site XhoI (not destroyed); 3′ cloning site SfuI (not destroyed)
  Sequencing primers: 5′ ccgagggtgggggagaac (5 to 3); 3′ AGGGCGAGGGCGATGCCACCTA (5' to 3')
Gene/Insert 2
  Gene/Insert name: mCherry
  Species: Synthetic
  Insert size (bp): 711
  Promoter: EF1-short
  Cloning method: Restriction Enzyme; 5′ cloning site BamHI (not destroyed); 3′ cloning site NotI (not destroyed)
  Sequencing primers: 5′ GTCACCTTCAGCTTGGCGG (5' to 3'); 3′ CATTAAAGCAGCGTATCC (5 to 3)
Terms and licenses: Academic/Nonprofit Terms; Industry Terms: Not Available to Industry
Depositor comments: Vector allows for control of transgene expression at the level of translation. It is 1 vector in a set of 9 that spans a range of expression levels. Sequencing through any part of the IRES sequence is not advised. Expression of gene downstream of IRES remains constant, despite varying expression of gene upstream.
How to cite: pWPT-CCC/ACC-mEGFP-IRES-mCherry was a gift from Clifford Wang (Addgene plasmid # 49231 ; http://n2t.net/addgene:49231 ; RRID:Addgene_49231)
