>Addgene plasmid #49231 | pWPT-CCC/ACC-mEGFP-IRES-mCherry | depositor partial sequence | sequence record 73652 | TIS region: NOT including RE sites and preceding stop codons
CCCATGGGTTGATTACCATGGGC
