>Addgene plasmid #49231 | pWPT-CCC/ACC-mEGFP-IRES-mCherry | addgene partial sequence | sequence record 75647 | hEF1aprom-F 5'-AACTGGGAAAGTGATGTCGTG-3'
ACCGTATATAAGTGCAGTAGTCGCCGTGAACGTTCTTTTTCGCAACGGGTTTGCCGCCAGAACACAGGTG
TCGTGACGCGCATCCAGGCCTAAGCTTACGCTCGAGTAACTAACTAACCCATGGGTTGATTACCATGGGC
GAATTCAGCAAGGGCGAGGAGCTGTTCACCGGGGTGGTGCCCATCCTGGTCGAGCTGGACGGCGACGTAA
ACGGCCACAAGTTCAGCGTGTCCGGCGAGGGCGAGGGCGATGCCACCTACGGCAAGCTGACCCTGAAGTT
CATCTGCACCACCGGCAAGCTGCCCGTGCCCTGGCCCACCCTCGTGACCACCCTGACCTACGGCGTGCAG
TGCTTCAGCCGCTACCCCGACCACATGAAGCAGCACGACTTCTTCAAGTCCGCCATGCCCGAAGGCTACG
TCCAGGAGCGCACCATCTTCTTCAAGGACGACGGCAACTACAAGACCCGCGCCGAGGTGAAGTTCGAGGG
CGACACCCTGGTGAACCGCATCGAGCTGAAGGGCATCGACTTCAAGGAGGACGGCAACATCCTGGGGCAC
AAGCTGGAGTACAACTACAACAGCCACAACGTCTATATCATGGCCGACAAGCAGAAGAACGGCATCAAGG
TGAACTTCAAGATCCGCCACAACATCGAGGACGGCAGCGTGCAGCTCGCCGACCACTACCAGCAGAACAC
CCCCATCGGCGACGGCCCCGTGCTGCTGCCCGACAACCACTACCTGAGCACCCAGTCCAAGCTGAGCAAA
GACCCCAACGAGAAGCGCGATCACATGGTCCTGCTGGAGTTCGTGACCGCCGCCGGGATCACTCTCGGCA
TGGACGAGCTGTACAAGTTCGAATTCGCATGC
